>Addgene plasmid #20958 | pLenti X2 Hygro/pTER shLUC (w607-1) | depositor full sequence | sequence record 9779 | Author sequence
CAGGTGGCACTTTTCGGGGAAATGTGCGCGGAACCCCTATTTGTTTATTTTTCTAAATACATTCAAATAT
GTATCCGCTCATGAGACAATAACCCTGATAAATGCTTCAATAATATTGAAAAAGGAAGAGTATGAGTATT
CAACATTTCCGTGTCGCCCTTATTCCCTTTTTTGCGGCATTTTGCCTTCCTGTTTTTGCTCACCCAGAAA
CGCTGGTGAAAGTAAAAGATGCTGAAGATCAGTTGGGTGCACGAGTGGGTTACATCGAACTGGATCTCAA
CAGCGGTAAGATCCTTGAGAGTTTTCGCCCCGAAGAACGTTTTCCAATGATGAGCACTTTTAAAGTTCTG
CTATGTGGCGCGGTATTATCCCGTATTGACGCCGGGCAAGAGCAACTCGGTCGCCGCATACACTATTCTC
AGAATGACTTGGTTGAGTACTCACCAGTCACAGAAAAGCATCTTACGGATGGCATGACAGTAAGAGAATT
ATGCAGTGCTGCCATAACCATGAGTGATAACACTGCGGCCAACTTACTTCTGACAACGATCGGAGGACCG
AAGGAGCTAACCGCTTTTTTGCACAACATGGGGGATCATGTAACTCGCCTTGATCGTTGGGAACCGGAGC
TGAATGAAGCCATACCAAACGACGAGCGTGACACCACGATGCCTGTAGCAATGGCAACAACGTTGCGCAA
ACTATTAACTGGCGAACTACTTACTCTAGCTTCCCGGCAACAATTAATAGACTGGATGGAGGCGGATAAA
GTTGCAGGACCACTTCTGCGCTCGGCCCTTCCGGCTGGCTGGTTTATTGCTGATAAATCTGGAGCCGGTG
AGCGTGGGTCTCGCGGTATCATTGCAGCACTGGGGCCAGATGGTAAGCCCTCCCGTATCGTAGTTATCTA
CACGACGGGGAGTCAGGCAACTATGGATGAACGAAATAGACAGATCGCTGAGATAGGTGCCTCACTGATT
AAGCATTGGTAACTGTCAGACCAAGTTTACTCATATATACTTTAGATTGATTTAAAACTTCATTTTTAAT
TTAAAAGGATCTAGGTGAAGATCCTTTTTGATAATCTCATGACCAAAATCCCTTAACGTGAGTTTTCGTT
CCACTGAGCGTCAGACCCCGTAGAAAAGATCAAAGGATCTTCTTGAGATCCTTTTTTTCTGCGCGTAATC
TGCTGCTTGCAAACAAAAAAACCACCGCTACCAGCGGTGGTTTGTTTGCCGGATCAAGAGCTACCAACTC
TTTTTCCGAAGGTAACTGGCTTCAGCAGAGCGCAGATACCAAATACTGTCCTTCTAGTGTAGCCGTAGTT
AGGCCACCACTTCAAGAACTCTGTAGCACCGCCTACATACCTCGCTCTGCTAATCCTGTTACCAGTGGCT
GCTGCCAGTGGCGATAAGTCGTGTCTTACCGGGTTGGACTCAAGACGATAGTTACCGGATAAGGCGCAGC
GGTCGGGCTGAACGGGGGGTTCGTGCACACAGCCCAGCTTGGAGCGAACGACCTACACCGAACTGAGATA
CCTACAGCGTGAGCTATGAGAAAGCGCCACGCTTCCCGAAGGGAGAAAGGCGGACAGGTATCCGGTAAGC
GGCAGGGTCGGAACAGGAGAGCGCACGAGGGAGCTTCCAGGGGGAAACGCCTGGTATCTTTATAGTCCTG
TCGGGTTTCGCCACCTCTGACTTGAGCGTCGATTTTTGTGATGCTCGTCAGGGGGGCGGAGCCTATGGAA
AAACGCCAGCAACGCGGCCTTTTTACGGTTCCTGGCCTTTTGCTGGCCTTTTGCTCACATGTTCTTTCCT
GCGTTATCCCCTGATTCTGTGGATAACCGTATTACCGCCTTTGAGTGAGCTGATACCGCTCGCCGCAGCC
GAACGACCGAGCGCAGCGAGTCAGTGAGCGAGGAAGCGGAAGAGCGCCCAATACGCAAACCGCCTCTCCC
CGCGCGTTGGCCGATTCATTAATGCAGCTGGCACGACAGGTTTCCCGACTGGAAAGCGGGCAGTGAGCGC
AACGCAATTAATGTGAGTTAGCTCACTCATTAGGCACCCCAGGCTTTACACTTTATGCTTCCGGCTCGTA
TGTTGTGTGGAATTGTGAGCGGATAACAATTTCACACAGGAAACAGCTATGACCATGATTACGCCAAGCG
CGCAATTAACCCTCACTAAAGGGAACAAAAGCTGGAGCTGCAAGCTTAATGTAGTCTTATGCAATACTCT
TGTAGTCTTGCAACATGGTAACGATGAGTTAGCAACATGCCTTACAAGGAGAGAAAAAGCACCGTGCATG
CCGATTGGTGGAAGTAAGGTGGTACGATCGTGCCTTATTAGGAAGGCAACAGACGGGTCTGACATGGATT
GGACGAACCACTGAATTGCCGCATTGCAGAGATATTGTATTTAAGTGCCTAGCTCGATACAATAAACGGG
TCTCTCTGGTTAGACCAGATCTGAGCCTGGGAGCTCTCTGGCTAACTAGGGAACCCACTGCTTAAGCCTC
AATAAAGCTTGCCTTGAGTGCTTCAAGTAGTGTGTGCCCGTCTGTTGTGTGACTCTGGTAACTAGAGATC
CCTCAGACCCTTTTAGTCAGTGTGGAAAATCTCTAGCAGTGGCGCCCGAACAGGGACCTGAAAGCGAAAG
GGAAACCAGAGCTCTCTCGACGCAGGACTCGGCTTGCTGAAGCGCGCACGGCAAGAGGCGAGGGGCGGCG
ACTGGTGAGTACGCCAAAAATTTTGACTAGCGGAGGCTAGAAGGAGAGAGATGGGTGCGAGAGCGTCAGT
ATTAAGCGGGGGAGAATTAGATCGCGATGGGAAAAAATTCGGTTAAGGCCAGGGGGAAAGAAAAAATATA
AATTAAAACATATAGTATGGGCAAGCAGGGAGCTAGAACGATTCGCAGTTAATCCTGGCCTGTTAGAAAC
ATCAGAAGGCTGTAGACAAATACTGGGACAGCTACAACCATCCCTTCAGACAGGATCAGAAGAACTTAGA
TCATTATATAATACAGTAGCAACCCTCTATTGTGTGCATCAAAGGATAGAGATAAAAGACACCAAGGAAG
CTTTAGACAAGATAGAGGAAGAGCAAAACAAAAGTAAGACCACCGCACAGCAAGCGGCCGCTGATCTTCA
GACCTGGAGGAGGAGATATGAGGGACAATTGGAGAAGTGAATTATATAAATATAAAGTAGTAAAAATTGA
ACCATTAGGAGTAGCACCCACCAAGGCAAAGAGAAGAGTGGTGCAGAGAGAAAAAAGAGCAGTGGGAATA
GGAGCTTTGTTCCTTGGGTTCTTGGGAGCAGCAGGAAGCACTATGGGCGCAGCCTCAATGACGCTGACGG
TACAGGCCAGACAATTATTGTCTGGTATAGTGCAGCAGCAGAACAATTTGCTGAGGGCTATTGAGGCGCA
ACAGCATCTGTTGCAACTCACAGTCTGGGGCATCAAGCAGCTCCAGGCAAGAATCCTGGCTGTGGAAAGA
TACCTAAAGGATCAACAGCTCCTGGGGATTTGGGGTTGCTCTGGAAAACTCATTTGCACCACTGCTGTGC
CTTGGAATGCTAGTTGGAGTAATAAATCTCTGGAACAGATTGGAATCACACGACCTGGATGGAGTGGGAC
AGAGAAATTAACAATTACACAAGCTTAATACACTCCTTAATTGAAGAATCGCAAAACCAGCAAGAAAAGA
ATGAACAAGAATTATTGGAATTAGATAAATGGGCAAGTTTGTGGAATTGGTTTAACATAACAAATTGGCT
GTGGTATATAAAATTATTCATAATGATAGTAGGAGGCTTGGTAGGTTTAAGAATAGTTTTTGCTGTACTT
TCTATAGTGAATAGAGTTAGGCAGGGATATTCACCATTATCGTTTCAGACCCACCTCCCAACCCCGAGGG
GACCCGACAGGCCCGAAGGAATAGAAGAAGAAGGTGGAGAGAGAGACAGAGACAGATCCATTCGATTAGT
GAACGGATCTCGACGGTTAACTTTTAAAAGAAAAGGGGGGATTGGGGGGTACAGTGCAGGGGAAAGAATA
GTAGACATAATAGCAACAGACATACAAACTAAAGAATTACAAAAACAAATTACAAAAATTCAAAATTTTA
TTCCAGTGTGGTGGAATTCTGCAGATATCCAGCACAGTGGCGGCCGCTCGACAATCAACCTCTGGATTAC
AAAATTTGTGAAAGATTGACTGGTATTCTTAACTATGTTGCTCCTTTTACGCTATGTGGATACGCTGCTT
TAATGCCTTTGTATCATGCTATTGCTTCCCGTATGGCTTTCATTTTCTCCTCCTTGTATAAATCCTGGTT
GCTGTCTCTTTATGAGGAGTTGTGGCCCGTTGTCAGGCAACGTGGCGTGGTGTGCACTGTGTTTGCTGAC
GCAACCCCCACTGGTTGGGGCATTGCCACCACCTGTCAGCTCCTTTCCGGGACTTTCGCTTTCCCCCTCC
CTATTGCCACGGCGGAACTCATCGCCGCCTGCCTTGCCCGCTGCTGGACAGGGGCTCGGCTGTTGGGCAC
TGACAATTCCGTGGTGTTGTCGGGGAAGCTGACGTCCTTTCCATGGCTGCTCGCCTGTGTTGCCACCTGG
ATTCTGCGCGGGACGTCCTTCTGCTACGTCCCTTCGGCCCTCAATCCAGCGGACCTTCCTTCCCGCGGCC
TGCTGCCGGCTCTGCGGCCTCTTCCGCGTCTTCGCCTTCGCCCTCAGACGAGTCGGATCTCCCTTTGGGC
CGCCTCCCCGCCTGGAATTCTGCAGATATCCGGACTAGTGATCTCTCGAGGTTAACGAATTCTACCGGGT
AGGGGAGGCGCTTTTCCCAAGGCAGTCTGGAGCATGCGCTTTAGCAGCCCCGCTGGGCACTTGGCGCTAC
ACAAGTGGCCTCTGGCCTCGCACACATTCCACATCCACCGGTAGGCGCCAACCGGCTCCGTTCTTTGGTG
GCCCCTTCGCGCCACCTTCTACTCCTCCCCTAGTCAGGAAGTTCCCCCCCGCCCCGCAGCTCGCGTCGTG
CAGGACGTGACAAATGGAAGTAGCACGTCTCACTAGTCTCGTGCAGATGGACAGCACCGCTGAGCAATGG
AAGCGGGTAGGCCTTTGGGGCAGCGGCCAATAGCAGCTTTGCTCCTTCGCTTTCTGGGCTCAGAGGCTGG
GAAGGGGTGGGTCCGGGGGCGGGCTCAGGGGCGGGCTCAGGGGCGGGGCGGGCGCCCGAAGGTCCTCCGG
AGGCCCGGCATTCTGCACGCTTCAAAAGCGCACGTCTGCCGCGCTGTTCTCCTCTTCCTCATCTCCGGGC
CTTTCGACCTGCATCCCGCCACCATGAAAAAGCCTGAACTCACCGCGACGTCTGTCGAGAAGTTTCTGAT
CGAAAAGTTCGACAGCGTCTCCGACCTGATGCAGCTCTCGGAGGGCGAAGAATCTCGTGCTTTCAGCTTC
GATGTAGGAGGGCGTGGATATGTCCTGCGGGTAAATAGCTGCGCCGATGGTTTCTACAAAGATCGTTATG
TTTATCGGCACTTTGCATCGGCCGCGCTCCCGATTCCGGAAGTGCTTGACATTGGGGAATTCAGCGAGAG
CCTGACCTATTGCATCTCCCGCCGTGCACAGGGTGTCACGTTGCAAGACCTGCCTGAAACCGAACTGCCC
GCTGTTCTGCAGCCGGTCGCGGAGGCCATGGATGCGATCGCTGCGGCCGATCTTAGCCAGACGAGCGGGT
TCGGCCCATTCGGACCGCAAGGAATCGGTCAATACACTACATGGCGTGATTTCATATGCGCGATTGCTGA
TCCCCATGTGTATCACTGGCAAACTGTGATGGACGACACCGTCAGTGCGTCCGTCGCGCAGGCTCTCGAT
GAGCTGATGCTTTGGGCCGAGGACTGCCCCGAAGTCCGGCACCTCGTGCACGCGGATTTCGGCTCCAACA
ATGTCCTGACGGACAATGGCCGCATAACAGCGGTCATTGACTGGAGCGAGGCGATGTTCGGGGATTCCCA
ATACGAGGTCGCCAACATCTTCTTCTGGAGGCCGTGGTTGGCTTGTATGGAGCAGCAGACGCGCTACTTC
GAGCGGAGGCATCCGGAGCTTGCAGGATCGCCGCGGCTCCGGGGCGTATATGCTCCGCATTGGTCTTGAC
CAACTCTATCAGAGCTTGGTTGACGGCAATTTCGATGATGCAGCTTGGGCGCAGGGTCGATGCGACGCAA
TCGTCCGATCCGGAGCCGGGACTGTCGGGCGTACACAAATCGCCCGCAGAAGCGCGGCCGTCTGGACCGA
TGGCTGTGTAGAAGTACTCGCCGATAGTGGAAACCGACGCCCCAGCACTCGTCCGAGGGCAAAGGAATAG
AGTAGATGCCGACCGAACAAGAGCTGATTTCGAGAACGCCTCAGCCAGCAACTCGCGCGAGCCTAGCAAG
GCAAATGCGAGAGAACGGCCTTACGCTTGGTGGCACAGTTCTCGTCCACAGTTCGCTAAGCTCGCTCGGC
TGGGTCGCGGGAGGGCCGGTCGCAGTGATTCAGGCCCTTCTGGATTGTGTTGGTCCCCAGGGCACGATTG
TCATGCCCACGCACTCGGGTGATCTGACTGATCCCGCAGATTGGAGATCGCCGCCCGTGCCTGCCGATTG
GGTGCAGATCCGTCGAGGGCCCGGTACCTTTAAGACCAATGACTTACAAGGCAGCTGTAGATCTTAGCCA
CTTTTTAAAAGAAAAGGGGGGACTGGAAGGGCTAGACTCGAGCGGCCGCCACTGTGCTGGATATCAACCA
CTTTGTACAAGAAAGCTGGGTCTAGATATCTCGAGTGCGGCCGCGAATTCCACCACACTGGACTAGTGGA
TCCGAGCTCGGTACCAAGCTTTTCCAAAAACTTACGCTGAGTACTTCGAGGACAGCACACTCGAAGTACT
CAGCGTAAGGGGATCTCTATCACTGATAGGGAACTTATAAGATTCCCAAATCCAAAGACATTTCACGTTT
ATGGTGATTTCCCAGAACACATAGCGACATGCAAATATTGCAGGGCGCCACTCCCCTGTCCCTCACAGCC
ATCTTCCTGCCAGGGCGCACGCGCGCTGGGTGTTCCCGCCTAGTGACACTGGGCCGCGATTCCTTGGAGC
GGGTTGATGACGTCAGCGTTCGAATTCGGTACCGGATCCAGTCGACTGAATTGGTTCCTTTAAAGCCTGC
TTTTTTGTACAAACTTGTTGATATCTGCAGAATTCCACCACACTGGACTAGCTCACTCCCAACGAAGACA
AGATCTGCTTTTTGCTTGTACTGGGTCTCTCTGGTTAGACCAGATCTGAGCCTGGGAGCTCTCTGGCTGC
CTAGGGAACCCACTGCTTAAGCCTCAATAAAGCTTGCCTTGAGTGCTTCAAGTAGTGTGTGCCCGTCTGT
TGTGTGACTCTGGTAACTAGAGATCCCTCAGACCCTTTTAGTCAGTGTGGAAAATCTCTAGCAGTAGTAG
TTCATGTCATCTTATTATTCAGTATTTATAACTTGCAAAGAAATGAATATCAGAGAGTGAGAGGAACTTG
TTTATTGCAGCTTATAATGGTTACAAATAAAGCAATAGCATCACAAATTTCACAAATAAAGCATTTTTTT
CACTGCATTCTAGTTGTGGTTTGTCCAAACTCATCAATGTATCTTATCATGTCTGGCTCTAGCTATCCCG
CCCCTAACTCCGCCCAGTTCCGCCCATTCTCCGCCCCATGGCTGACTAATTTTTTTTATTTATGCAGAGG
CCGAGGCCGCCTCGGCCTCTGAGCTATTCCAGAAGTAGTGAGGAGGCTTTTTTGGAGGCCTAGGCTTTTG
CGTCGAGACGTACCCAATTCGCCCTATAGTGAGTCGTATTACGCGCGCTCACTGGCCGTCGTTTTACAAC
GTCGTGACTGGGAAAACCCTGGCGTTACCCAACTTAATCGCCTTGCAGCACATCCCCCTTTCGCCAGCTG
GCGTAATAGCGAAGAGGCCCGCACCGATCGCCCTTCCCAACAGTTGCGCAGCCTGAATGGCGAATGGCGC
G
[124 nt withheld, positions 8052-8175]
C
[91 nt withheld, positions 8177-8267]
A
[49 nt withheld, positions 8269-8317]
CCTTTGACGTTGGAGTCCACGTTCTTT
[37 nt withheld, positions 8345-8381]
ACCCTATCTCGGTCTATTCTTTTGATTTATAAGGGATTTTGCCGATTTCGGCCTATTGGTTAAAAAATGA
GCTGATTTAACAAAAATTTAACGCGAATTTTAACAAAATATTAACGTTTACAATTTCC
Features (pLannotate 1.2.2; 30 found; start..end, strand, type, name):
     27..131     +  promoter       AmpR promoter: bla
    132..992     +  CDS            AmpR: β-lactamase; bla; confers resistance to ampicillin, carbenicillin, and related antibiotics
   1163..1751    +  rep_origin     ori: high-copy-number ColE1/pMB1/pBR322/pUC origin of replication
   1934..2026    +  CDS            lacI (fragment): lac repressor; lacI; The lac repressor binds to the lac operator to inhibit transcription in E. coli. This inhibition can be relieved by adding lactose or isopropyl-β-D-thiogalactopyranoside (IPTG).
   2039..2060    +  protein_bind   CAP binding site: CAP binding activates transcription in the presence of cAMP. E. coli catabolite activator protein
   2075..2105    +  promoter       lac promoter: promoter for the E. coli lac operon
   2113..2129    +  protein_bind   lac operator: The lac repressor binds to the lac operator to inhibit transcription in E. coli. This inhibition can be relieved by adding lactose or isopropyl-β-D-thiogalactopyranoside (IPTG). lac repressor encoded by lacI
   2174..2192    +  promoter       T3 promoter: promoter for bacteriophage T3 RNA polymerase
   2220..2441    +  promoter       RSV promoter: Rous sarcoma virus enhancer/promoter
   2448..2628    +  LTR            5' LTR (truncated): truncated 5' long terminal repeat (LTR) from HIV-1
   2672..2797    +  misc_feature   HIV-1 Ψ: packaging signal of human immunodeficiency virus type 1
   2781..3144    +  CDS            HIV-1 gag (fragment): gag protein from human immunodeficiency virus 1; gag
   3239..3575    +  ncRNA          RRE: Accession: RF00036 - HIV Rev response element
   3611..4000    +  CDS            env (fragment): ENV_HV1H2 - Experimental evidence at protein level: Swiss-Prot protein existence level 1. [Transmembrane protein gp41]: Acts as a class I viral fusion protein. Under the current model, the protein has at least 3 conformational states: pre-fusion native state, pre-hairpin intermediate state, and post-fusion hairpin state. During fusion of viral and target intracellular membranes, the coiled coil regions (heptad repeats) assume a trimer-of-hairpins structure, positioning the fusion peptide in close proximity to the C-terminal region of the ectodomain. The formation of this structure appears to d
   4012..4129    +  misc_feature   cPPT/CTS: central polypurine tract and central termination sequence of HIV-1
   4183..4771    +  misc_feature   WPRE: woodchuck hepatitis virus posttranscriptional regulatory element
   4827..5326    +  promoter       PGK promoter: mouse phosphoglycerate kinase 1 promoter
   5344..6370    +  CDS            HygR (fragment): aminoglycoside phosphotransferase from E. coli; aph(4)-Ia; confers resistance to hygromycin
   6388..6666    +  CDS            yokD (fragment): YOKD_BACSU - Experimental evidence at protein level: Swiss-Prot protein existence level 1. May contribute to antibiotic resistance. From Bacillus subtilis (strain 168).
   6674..6790    +  CDS            nef (fragment): NEF_HV1LA - Experimental evidence at protein level: Swiss-Prot protein existence level 1. Extracellular Nef protein targets CD4(+) T-lymphocytes for apoptosis by interacting with CXCR4 surface receptors. From Human immunodeficiency virus type 1 group M subtype B (isolate Lai) (HIV-1).
   6787..6811    +  protein_bind   attB2: mutant version of attB; recombination site for the Gateway® BP reaction BP Clonase™
   6943..6962    -  promoter       PLtetO-1 promoter (fragment): modified phage lambda PL promoter with tet operator sites (Lutz and Bujard, 1997)
   6961..7161    -  promoter       H1 promoter (fragment): human H1 RNA promoter
   7204..7228    -  protein_bind   attB1: mutant version of attB; recombination site for the Gateway® BP reaction BP Clonase™
   7263..7483    +  LTR            3' LTR (ΔU3) (fragment): self-inactivating 3' long terminal repeat (LTR) from HIV-1
   7555..7676    +  polyA_signal   SV40 poly(A) signal: SV40 polyadenylation signal
   7695..7830    +  rep_origin     SV40 ori: SV40 origin of replication
   7863..7881    -  promoter       T7 promoter: promoter for bacteriophage T7 RNA polymerase
   7889..8044    +  CDS            lacZα (fragment): LacZα fragment of β-galactosidase; lacZ fragment
   8052..8507    +  rep_origin     f1 ori (sequence partly withheld): f1 bacteriophage origin of replication; arrow indicates direction of (+) strand synthesis
