[The description below was written by a language model from this plasmid's Addgene catalogue record and pLannotate feature annotations shown in this document.]
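Description:
pLenti X2 Hygro/pTER shLUC (w607-1) is a third-generation, self-inactivating lentiviral RNAi vector built on the p156RRL-sinPPT-CMV-GFP-PRE backbone and carrying a short hairpin RNA against firefly luciferase. In bacteria it is maintained through a high-copy ColE1/pUC-type origin with ampicillin resistance (bla). An f1 origin, an SV40 origin and remnants of lac/lacZα cloning-vector sequence are also annotated. The viral genome is transcribed in packaging cells from an RSV promoter fused to a truncated HIV-1 5' LTR, which makes production Tat-independent. It contains the Ψ packaging signal with a gag fragment, the Rev response element, an env fragment and the cPPT/CTS. A WPRE is annotated directly after the cPPT/CTS and upstream of the selection cassette, in which a mouse PGK promoter drives a hygromycin resistance gene for selecting transduced mammalian cells.

The roughly 50 bp hairpin was cloned between Bgl II (destroyed) and Hind III sites of a pTER-derived cassette under the H1/TO promoter, a human H1 RNA polymerase III promoter carrying a tet operator. The short "PLtetO-1" hit in the feature table most likely reflects this operator. In cells expressing the Tet repressor this design should allow tetracycline/doxycycline-inducible knockdown, and expression would otherwise be constitutive. The cassette lies in reverse orientation, flanked by attB1 and attB2 Gateway recombination scars, immediately before the ΔU3 3' LTR. The record describes this placement as a 3' LTR insertion. Such an insertion is copied into both LTRs during reverse transcription, so the integrated provirus carries two copies of the shRNA unit. Because luciferase is not an endogenous mammalian gene, the construct would typically serve as a non-targeting control, or to silence a luciferase reporter, though the record does not say so explicitly.
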