Addgene plasmid #20958: pLenti X2 Hygro/pTER shLUC (w607-1)
Purpose: 3rd gen lentiviral Luciferase shRNA (H1/TO promoter), 3’LTR insertion, Hygro
Depositing lab: Eric Campeau. Depositing organization: University of Massachusetts, Worcester. Publication: A versatile viral system for expression and depletion of proteins in mammalian cells. Campeau E, Ruhl VE, Rodier F, Smith CL, Rahmberg BL, Fuss JO, Campisi J, Yaswen P, Cooper PK, Kaufman PD.. PLoS One. 2009 Aug 6;4(8):e6529. 10.1371/journal.pone.0006529 PubMed 19657394.
Backbone
  Vector backbone: p156RRL-sinPPT-CMV-GFP-PRE/Nhe I
  Backbone size w/o insert (bp): 8459
  Vector type: Lentiviral, RNAi
  Selectable markers: Hygromycin
Growth in bacteria
  Bacterial resistance: Ampicillin, 100 μg/mL
  Growth temperature: 37°C
  Growth strain: Stbl3
  Growth instructions: Stbl3, 37oC
  Copy number: High Copy
Gene/Insert
  Gene/Insert name: Firefly luciferase shRNA
  Insert size (bp): 50
  Cloning method: Restriction Enzyme; 5′ cloning site Bgl II (destroyed during cloning); 3′ cloning site Hind III (not destroyed)
  Sequencing primers: 5′ n/a
Terms and licenses: Academic/Nonprofit Terms; Industry Terms: Not Available to Industry
How to cite: pLenti X2 Hygro/pTER shLUC (w607-1) was a gift from Eric Campeau (Addgene plasmid # 20958 ; http://n2t.net/addgene:20958 ; RRID:Addgene_20958)
