>Addgene plasmid #20958 | pLenti X2 Hygro/pTER shLUC (w607-1) | addgene partial sequence | sequence record 27255 | H1 5'-tcgctatgtgttctgggaaa-3'
AGTGATGTCTTTGGATTTGGGATCTTATAAGTTCCCTATCAGTGATAGAGATCCCCTTACGCTGAGTACT
TCGAGTGTGCTGTCCTCGAAGTACTCAGCGTAAGTTTTTGGAAAAGCTTGGTACCGAGCTCGGATCCACT
AGTCCAGTGTGGTGGAATTCGCGGCCGCACTCGAGATATCTAGACCCAGCTTTCTTGTACAAAGTGGTTG
ATATCCAGCACAGTGGCGGCCGCTCGAGTCTAGCCCTTCCAGTCCCCCCTTTTCTTTTAAAAAGTGGCTA
AGATCTACAGCTGCCTTGTAAGTCATTGGTCTTAAAGGTACCGGGCCCTCGACGGATCTGCACCCAATCG
GCAGGCACGGGCGGCGATCTCCAATCTGCGGGATCAGTCAGATCACCCGAGTGCGTGGGCATGACAATCG
TGCCCTGGGGACCAACACAATCCAGAAGGGCCTGAATCACTGCGACCGGCCCTCCCGCGACCCAGCCGAG
CGAGCTTAGCGAACTGTGGACGAGAACTGTGCCACCAAGCGTAAGGCCGTTCTCTCGCATTTGCCTTGCT
AGGCTCGCGCGAGTTGCTGGCTGAGGCGTTCTCGAAATCAGCTCTTGTTCGGTCGGCATCTACTCTATTC
CTTTGCCCTCGGACGAGTGCTGGGGCGTCGGTTTCCACTATCGGCGAGTACTTCCGACACAGCCATCGGT
CCAGACGGCCGCGCTTCTGCGGGCGATTTGTGTACGCCCCGACAGTCCCGGCTCCGGATCGGACGATTGC
GTCGCATCGACCTGCGGCCCAAGCTGCATCATCGAAATTGCCGTCAACCAAGCTCTGATAGAGTGGTCAA
GACAATGCGAGCATATACGCCCGAGCGCGGCGATCCTGCCAAGCTCCGGAATGCCCTCCGCCTCGA
